Addgene plasmid #224374: PT7lacO-RRF-His6
Purpose: Express RRF protein for his-tagged purification
Depositing lab: Richard Murray. Depositing organization: California Institute of Technology. Publication: Optimizing Protein Production in the One-Pot PURE System: Insights into Reaction Composition and Expression Efficiency. Zhang Y, Deveikis M, Qiu Y, Bjorn L, Martinez ZA, Chou TF, Freemont PS, Murray RM. ACS Synth Biol. 2025 May 16;14(5):1496-1508. doi: 10.1021/acssynbio.4c00779. Epub 2025 Apr 10. PubMed 40209036.
Backbone
  Vector backbone: pET21a
  Vector type: Bacterial Expression
Growth in bacteria
  Bacterial resistance: Ampicillin, 100 μg/mL
  Growth temperature: 37°C
  Growth strain: DH5alpha
  Copy number: High Copy
Gene/Insert
  Gene/Insert name: RRF
  Species: E. coli
  Entrez Gene: frr (a.k.a. b0172, ECK0171, rrf)
  Tag / fusion protein: His6 (C terminal on insert)
  Cloning method: Gibson Cloning
Terms and licenses: Academic/Nonprofit Terms; Industry Terms: Not Available to Industry
Depositor comments: It is best to grow cells in strains with LacIq and in media supplemented 1% glucose for genetic stability. Please visit https://doi.org/10.1101/2024.06.19.599772 for bioRxiv preprint.
How to cite: PT7lacO-RRF-His6 was a gift from Richard Murray (Addgene plasmid # 224374 ; http://n2t.net/addgene:224374 ; RRID:Addgene_224374)
