[The description below was written by a language model from this plasmid's Addgene catalogue record and pLannotate feature annotations shown in this document.]
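Description:
PT7lacO-RRF-His6 is a bacterial expression plasmid built on the pET21a backbone for producing the Escherichia coli ribosome recycling factor (RRF, encoded by frr) with a C-terminal His6 tag for affinity purification. The sequenced plasmid is about 5.9 kb. It replicates from a ColE1/pMB1-type origin and is selected with ampicillin through the bla β-lactamase gene under its own promoter. The catalogue lists it as high copy, although the feature table also shows the rop gene and the bom mobility region inherited from pBR322, which in this backbone family usually moderate copy number. An f1 phage origin is present as well, and short annotated tetracycline-resistance fragments are non-functional remnants of the parental vector.

The frr coding sequence sits downstream of a T7 promoter immediately followed by a lac operator, with the efficient ribosome binding site from T7 gene 10, and is followed by the histidine tag and a T7 terminator. Transcription therefore needs a host that supplies T7 RNA polymerase. It is held off by the lac repressor, which the plasmid encodes itself through a lacI gene with its native promoter, and is relieved by IPTG or lactose. A small fragment annotated as a T7 gene 10-derived solubility tag lies after the His tag across the sequence origin; it appears to be residual backbone sequence rather than a designed part of the fusion. The depositor notes that genetic stability is better in LacIq strains with glucose supplementation, which fits a need to keep leaky expression low. RRF releases ribosomes from mRNA after termination, and the associated publication concerns the One-Pot PURE cell-free protein synthesis system, so the purified protein is presumably intended as a component of that reconstituted translation mixture.
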