Features (pLannotate 1.2.2; 19 found; start..end, strand, type, name):
     49..96      +  terminator     T7 terminator: transcription terminator for bacteriophage T7 RNA polymerase
    133..561     +  rep_origin     f1 ori (sequence partly withheld): f1 bacteriophage origin of replication; arrow indicates direction of (+) strand synthesis
    614..718     +  promoter       AmpR promoter: bla
    719..1579    +  CDS            AmpR: β-lactamase; bla; confers resistance to ampicillin, carbenicillin, and related antibiotics
   1750..2338    +  rep_origin     ori: high-copy-number ColE1/pMB1/pBR322/pUC origin of replication
   2524..2663    -  misc_feature   bom: basis of mobility region from pBR322
   2765..2956    -  CDS            rop: Rop protein, which maintains plasmids at low copy number; rop
   2973..3353    +  CDS            YPB1_ECOLX: Protein predicted: Swiss-Prot protein existence level 4. From Escherichia coli.
   3425..3716    -  CDS            TcR (fragment): tetracycline efflux protein; tet; confers resistance to tetracycline
   3731..3752    -  protein_bind   CAP binding site: CAP binding activates transcription in the presence of cAMP. E. coli catabolite activator protein
   3765..4847    -  CDS            lacI: lac repressor; lacI; The lac repressor binds to the lac operator to inhibit transcription in E. coli. This inhibition can be relieved by adding lactose or isopropyl-β-D-thiogalactopyranoside (IPTG).
   4848..4925    -  promoter       lacI promoter: lacI
   4933..5212    -  CDS            TcR (fragment): tetracycline efflux protein; tet; confers resistance to tetracycline
   5234..5252    +  promoter       T7 promoter: promoter for bacteriophage T7 RNA polymerase
   5253..5277    +  protein_bind   lac operator: The lac repressor binds to the lac operator to inhibit transcription in E. coli. This inhibition can be relieved by adding lactose or isopropyl-β-D-thiogalactopyranoside (IPTG). lac repressor encoded by lacI
   5292..5314    +  RBS            RBS: efficient ribosome binding site from bacteriophage T7 gene 10 (Olins and Rangwala, 1989)
   5322..5876    +  CDS            frr (sequence withheld): RRF_ECOLI - Also known as rrf. Experimental evidence at protein level: Swiss-Prot protein existence level 1. Responsible for the release of ribosomes from messenger RNA at the termination of protein biosynthesis. May increase the efficiency of translation by recycling ribosomes from one round of translation to another. From Escherichia coli (strain K12).
   5889..5906    +  CDS            7xHis (fragment): 6xHis affinity tag
   5919..41      +  CDS            SET1 (fragment) (across the origin): solubility-enhancement tag derived from T7 phage gene 10B
>Addgene plasmid #224374 | PT7lacO-RRF-His6 | addgene full sequence | sequence record 443398 | Addgene NGS Result
AAAGCCCGAAAGGAAGCTGAGTTGGCTGCTGCCACCGCTGAGCAATAACTAGCATAACCCCTTGGGGCCT
CTAAACGGGTCTTGAGGGGTTTTTTGCTGAAAGGAGGAACTATATCCGGATTGGCGAATGGG
[124 nt withheld, positions 133-256]
C
[91 nt withheld, positions 258-348]
A
[49 nt withheld, positions 350-398]
CCTTTGACGTTGGAGTCCACGTTCTTT
[37 nt withheld, positions 426-462]
ACCCTATCTCGGTCTATTCTTTTGATTTATAAGGGATTTTGCCGATTTCGGCCTATTGGTTAAAAAATGA
GCTGATTTAACAAAAATTTAACGCGAATTTTAACAAAATATTAACGCTTACAATTTAGGTGGCACTTTTC
GGGGAAATGTGCGCGGAACCCCTATTTGTTTATTTTTCTAAATACATTCAAATATGTATCCGCTCATGAG
ACAATAACCCTGATAAATGCTTCAATAATATTGAAAAAGGAAGAGTATGAGTATTCAACATTTCCGTGTC
GCCCTTATTCCCTTTTTTGCGGCATTTTGCCTTCCTGTTTTTGCTCACCCAGAAACGCTGGTGAAAGTAA
AAGATGCTGAAGATCAGTTGGGTGCACGAGTGGGTTACATCGAACTGGATCTCAACAGCGGTAAGATCCT
TGAGAGTTTTCGCCCCGAAGAACGTTTTCCAATGATGAGCACTTTTAAAGTTCTGCTATGTGGCGCGGTA
TTATCCCGTATTGACGCCGGGCAAGAGCAACTCGGTCGCCGCATACACTATTCTCAGAATGACTTGGTTG
AGTACTCACCAGTCACAGAAAAGCATCTTACGGATGGCATGACAGTAAGAGAATTATGCAGTGCTGCCAT
AACCATGAGTGATAACACTGCGGCCAACTTACTTCTGACAACGATCGGAGGACCGAAGGAGCTAACCGCT
TTTTTGCACAACATGGGGGATCATGTAACTCGCCTTGATCGTTGGGAACCGGAGCTGAATGAAGCCATAC
CAAACGACGAGCGTGACACCACGATGCCTGCAGCAATGGCAACAACGTTGCGCAAACTATTAACTGGCGA
ACTACTTACTCTAGCTTCCCGGCAACAATTAATAGACTGGATGGAGGCGGATAAAGTTGCAGGACCACTT
CTGCGCTCGGCCCTTCCGGCTGGCTGGTTTATTGCTGATAAATCTGGAGCCGGTGAGCGTGGGTCTCGCG
GTATCATTGCAGCACTGGGGCCAGATGGTAAGCCCTCCCGTATCGTAGTTATCTACACGACGGGGAGTCA
GGCAACTATGGATGAACGAAATAGACAGATCGCTGAGATAGGTGCCTCACTGATTAAGCATTGGTAACTG
TCAGACCAAGTTTACTCATATATACTTTAGATTGATTTAAAACTTCATTTTTAATTTAAAAGGATCTAGG
TGAAGATCCTTTTTGATAATCTCATGACCAAAATCCCTTAACGTGAGTTTTCGTTCCACTGAGCGTCAGA
CCCCGTAGAAAAGATCAAAGGATCTTCTTGAGATCCTTTTTTTCTGCGCGTAATCTGCTGCTTGCAAACA
AAAAAACCACCGCTACCAGCGGTGGTTTGTTTGCCGGATCAAGAGCTACCAACTCTTTTTCCGAAGGTAA
CTGGCTTCAGCAGAGCGCAGATACCAAATACTGTCCTTCTAGTGTAGCCGTAGTTAGGCCACCACTTCAA
GAACTCTGTAGCACCGCCTACATACCTCGCTCTGCTAATCCTGTTACCAGTGGCTGCTGCCAGTGGCGAT
AAGTCGTGTCTTACCGGGTTGGACTCAAGACGATAGTTACCGGATAAGGCGCAGCGGTCGGGCTGAACGG
GGGGTTCGTGCACACAGCCCAGCTTGGAGCGAACGACCTACACCGAACTGAGATACCTACAGCGTGAGCT
ATGAGAAAGCGCCACGCTTCCCGAAGGGAGAAAGGCGGACAGGTATCCGGTAAGCGGCAGGGTCGGAACA
GGAGAGCGCACGAGGGAGCTTCCAGGGGGAAACGCCTGGTATCTTTATAGTCCTGTCGGGTTTCGCCACC
TCTGACTTGAGCGTCGATTTTTGTGATGCTCGTCAGGGGGGCGGAGCCTATGGAAAAACGCCAGCAACGC
GGCCTTTTTACGGTTCCTGGCCTTTTGCTGGCCTTTTGCTCACATGTTCTTTCCTGCGTTATCCCCTGAT
TCTGTGGATAACCGTATTACCGCCTTTGAGTGAGCTGATACCGCTCGCCGCAGCCGAACGACCGAGCGCA
GCGAGTCAGTGAGCGAGGAAGCGGAAGAGCGCCTGATGCGGTATTTTCTCCTTACGCATCTGTGCGGTAT
TTCACACCGCAATGGTGCACTCTCAGTACAATCTGCTCTGATGCCGCATAGTTAAGCCAGTATACACTCC
GCTATCGCTACGTGACTGGGTCATGGCTGCGCCCCGACACCCGCCAACACCCGCTGACGCGCCCTGACGG
GCTTGTCTGCTCCCGGCATCCGCTTACAGACAAGCTGTGACCGTCTCCGGGAGCTGCATGTGTCAGAGGT
TTTCACCGTCATCACCGAAACGCGCGAGGCAGCTGCGGTAAAGCTCATCAGCGTGGTCGTGAAGCGATTC
ACAGATGTCTGCCTGTTCATCCGCGTCCAGCTCGTTGAGTTTCTCCAGAAGCGTTAATGTCTGGCTTCTG
ATAAAGCGGGCCATGTTAAGGGCGGTTTTTTCCTGTTTGGTCACTGATGCCTCCGTGTAAGGGGGATTTC
TGTTCATGGGGGTAATGATACCGATGAAACGAGAGAGGATGCTCACGATACGGGTTACTGATGATGAACA
TGCCCGGTTACTGGAACGTTGTGAGGGTAAACAACTGGCGGTATGGATGCGGCGGGACCAGAGAAAAATC
ACTCAGGGTCAATGCCAGCGCTTCGTTAATACAGATGTAGGTGTTCCACAGGGTAGCCAGCAGCATCCTG
CGATGCAGATCCGGAACATAATGGTGCAGGGCGCTGACTTCCGCGTTTCCAGACTTTACGAAACACGGAA
ACCGAAGACCATTCATGTTGTTGCTCAGGTCGCAGACGTTTTGCAGCAGCAGTCGCTTCACGTTCGCTCG
CGTATCGGTGATTCATTCTGCTAACCAGTAAGGCAACCCCGCCAGCCTAGCCGGGTCCTCAACGACAGGA
GCACGATCATGCGCACCCGTGGGGCCGCCATGCCGGCGATAATGGCCTGCTTCTCGCCGAAACGTTTGGT
GGCGGGACCAGTGACGAAGGCTTGAGCGAGGGCGTGCAAGATTCCGAATACCGCAAGCGACAGGCCGATC
ATCGTCGCGCTCCAGCGAAAGCGGTCCTCGCCGAAAATGACCCAGAGCGCTGCCGGCACCTGTCCTACGA
GTTGCATGATAAAGAAGACAGTCATAAGTGCGGCGACGATAGTCATGCCCCGCGCCCACCGGAAGGAGCT
GACTGGGTTGAAGGCTCTCAAGGGCATCGGTCGAGATCCCGGTGCCTAATGAGTGAGCTAACTTACATTA
ATTGCGTTGCGCTCACTGCCCGCTTTCCAGTCGGGAAACCTGTCGTGCCAGCTGCATTAATGAATCGGCC
AACGCGCGGGGAGAGGCGGTTTGCGTATTGGGCGCCAGGGTGGTTTTTCTTTTCACCAGTGAGACGGGCA
ACAGCTGATTGCCCTTCACCGCCTGGCCCTGAGAGAGTTGCAGCAAGCGGTCCACGCTGGTTTGCCCCAG
CAGGCGAAAATCCTGTTTGATGGTGGTTAACGGCGGGATATAACATGAGCTGTCTTCGGTATCGTCGTAT
CCCACTACCGAGATATCCGCACCAACGCGCAGCCCGGACTCGGTAATGGCGCGCATTGCGCCCAGCGCCA
TCTGATCGTTGGCAACCAGCATCGCAGTGGGAACGATGCCCTCATTCAGCATTTGCATGGTTTGTTGAAA
ACCGGACATGGCACTCCAGTCGCCTTCCCGTTCCGCTATCGGCTGAATTTGATTGCGAGTGAGATATTTA
TGCCAGCCAGCCAGACGCAGACGCGCCGAGACAGAACTTAATGGGCCCGCTAACAGCGCGATTTGCTGGT
GACCCAATGCGACCAGATGCTCCACGCCCAGTCGCGTACCGTCTTCATGGGAGAAAATAATACTGTTGAT
GGGTGTCTGGTCAGAGACATCAAGAAATAACGCCGGAACATTAGTGCAGGCAGCTTCCACAGCAATGGCA
TCCTGGTCATCCAGCGGATAGTTAATGATCAGCCCACTGACGCGTTGCGCGAGAAGATTGTGCACCGCCG
CTTTACAGGCTTCGACGCCGCTTCGTTCTACCATCGACACCACCACGCTGGCACCCAGTTGATCGGCGCG
AGATTTAATCGCCGCGACAATTTGCGACGGCGCGTGCAGGGCCAGACTGGAGGTGGCAACGCCAATCAGC
AACGACTGTTTGCCCGCCAGTTGTTGTGCCACGCGGTTGGGAATGTAATTCAGCTCCGCCATCGCCGCTT
CCACTTTTTCCCGCGTTTTCGCAGAAACGTGGCTGGCCTGGTTCACCACGCGGGAAACGGTCTGATAAGA
GACACCGGCATACTCTGCGACATCGTATAACGTTACTGGTTTCACATTCACCACCCTGAATTGACTCTCT
TCCGGGCGCTATCATGCCATACCGCGAAAGGTTTTGCGCCATTCGATGGTGTCCGGGATCTCGACGCTCT
CCCTTATGCGACTCCTGCATTAGGAAGCAGCCCAGTAGTAGGTTGAGGCCGTTGAGCACCGCCGCCGCAA
GGAATGGTGCATGCAAGGAGATGGCGCCCAACAGTCCCCCGGCCACGGGGCCTGCCACCATACCCACGCC
GAAACAAGCGCTCATGAGCCCGAAGTGGCGAGCCCGATCTTCCCCATCGGTGATGTCGGCGATATAGGCG
CCAGCAACCGCACCTGTGGCGCCGGTGATGCCGGCCACGATGCGTCCGGCGTAGAGGATCGAGATCTCGA
TCCCGCGAAATTAATACGACTCACTATAGGGGAATTGTGAGCGGATAACAATTCCCCTCTAGAAATAATT
TTGTTTAACTTTAAGAAGGAGATATACAT
[555 nt withheld, positions 5322-5876]
GGATCCAGATCTCATCACCATCACCATCACTAATGAGATCCGGCTGCTAAC
